Addgene plasmid #21836: pBABE
Depositing lab: David Ron. Depositing organization: NYU Grossman School of Medicine.
Backbone
  Vector backbone: pBABE-puro
  Backbone size w/o insert (bp): 4569
  Vector type: Mammalian Expression, Retroviral
  Selectable markers: EGFP
Growth in bacteria
  Bacterial resistance: Ampicillin, 100 μg/mL
  Growth temperature: 37°C
  Growth strain: DH5alpha
  Copy number: High Copy
Gene/Insert
  Gene/Insert name: EGFP
  Insert size (bp): 874
  Tag / fusion protein: farnysylation signal (C terminal on insert)
  Cloning method: Restriction Enzyme; 5′ cloning site HindIII (destroyed during cloning); 3′ cloning site ClaI (not destroyed)
  Sequencing primers: 5′ SV40pro-F
Terms and licenses: Academic/Nonprofit Terms; Industry Terms: Not Available to Industry
Depositor comments: The Puro resistance gene of pBABE puro was removed by Hind3-Cla1 digestion and replaced by the CDS of a EGFP that has a farnysylation signal in its C-term. The membrane association of EGFP is instrumental in detecting the protein in FACScan procedures that would otherwise lead to loss of GFP fluorescence.
How to cite: pBABE was a gift from David Ron (Addgene plasmid # 21836 ; http://n2t.net/addgene:21836 ; RRID:Addgene_21836)
