[The description below was written by a language model from this plasmid's Addgene catalogue record and pLannotate feature annotations shown in this document.]
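Description:
pBABE, as deposited here, is a Moloney murine leukemia virus-based retroviral vector derived from pBABE-puro in which the puromycin resistance gene has been replaced by a membrane-targeted EGFP, so that transduced mammalian cells are identified by fluorescence rather than by drug selection. The plasmid is maintained in E. coli through a high-copy ColE1/pUC-type origin and a β-lactamase gene with its own promoter conferring ampicillin resistance. The proviral region is flanked by MMLV long terminal repeats, with the 5′ LTR spanning the sequence origin. It also carries a retroviral Ψ packaging signal and a truncated gag segment lacking the start codon, an arrangement that generally improves encapsidation of the vector RNA when the plasmid is introduced into a packaging cell line. The annotation also flags a short ΔU3-like fragment directly abutting the 3′ LTR, which probably reflects split matching of a single LTR rather than a self-inactivating design.

Downstream of gag, the SV40 enhancer/early promoter drives the EGFP coding sequence, inserted between the HindIII site (destroyed in cloning) and the retained ClaI site. A short H-Ras-derived fragment lies a little downstream of EGFP and corresponds to the C-terminal farnesylation signal described by the depositor, which anchors the fluorescent protein to cell membranes. According to the depositor, this membrane association preserves the GFP signal in flow cytometry procedures that would otherwise cause loss of fluorescence. No additional gene of interest is recorded between gag and the SV40 promoter, so the construct appears to serve as an empty marker backbone or as a control for tracking retrovirally transduced cells.
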