Features (pLannotate 1.2.2; 12 found; start..end, strand, type, name):
    582..856     +  misc_feature   MESV Ψ (fragment): packaging signal of murine embryonic stem cell virus
    923..1339    +  CDS            gag (truncated): truncated Moloney murine leukemia virus (MMLV) gag gene lacking the start codon
   1401..1730    +  promoter       SV40 promoter: SV40 enhancer and early promoter
   1764..2480    +  CDS            EGFP: EGFP is a basic (constitutively fluorescent) green fluorescent protein published in 1996, derived from Aequorea victoria. It is reported to be a rapidly-maturing weak dimer with moderate acid sensitivity.
   2559..2621    +  CDS            H-Ras (fragment): human small GTPase proto-oncoprotein
   2669..2790    +  LTR            3' LTR (ΔU3) (fragment): self-inactivating 3' long terminal repeat (LTR) from Moloney murine leukemia virus
   2791..3260    +  LTR            LTR: long terminal repeat from Moloney murine leukemia virus
   3326..3378    -  CDS            lacI (fragment): lac repressor; lacI; The lac repressor binds to the lac operator to inhibit transcription in E. coli. This inhibition can be relieved by adding lactose or isopropyl-β-D-thiogalactopyranoside (IPTG).
   3561..4149    -  rep_origin     ori: high-copy-number ColE1/pMB1/pBR322/pUC origin of replication
   4309..5169    -  CDS            AmpR: β-lactamase; bla; confers resistance to ampicillin, carbenicillin, and related antibiotics
   5170..5274    -  promoter       AmpR promoter: bla
   5305..458     +  LTR            LTR (across the origin): long terminal repeat from Moloney murine leukemia virus
>Addgene plasmid #21836 | pBABE | depositor full sequence | sequence record 10029 | Author sequence
CAAACAGGATATCTGTGGTAAGCAGTTCCTGCCCCGGCTCAGGGCCAAGAACAGATGGAACAGCTGAATA
TGGGCCAAACAGGATATCTGTGGTAAGCAGTTCCTGCCCCGGCTCAGGGCCAAGAACAGATGGTCCCCAG
ATGCGGTCCAGCCCTCAGCAGTTTCTAGAGAACCATCAGATGTTTCCAGGGTGCCCCAAGGACCTGAAAT
GACCCTGTGCCTTATTTGAACTAACCAATCAGTTCGCTTCTCGCTTCTGTTCGCGCGCTTCTGCTCCCCG
AGCTCAATAAAAGAGCCCACAACCCCTCACTCGGGGCGCCAGTCCTCCGATTGACTGAGTCGCCCGGGTA
CCCGTGTATCCAATAAACCCTCTTGCAGTTGCATCCGACTTGTGGTCTCGCTGTTCCTTGGGAGGGTCTC
CTCTGAGTGATTGACTACCCGTCAGCGGGGGTCTTTCATTTGGGGGCTCGTCCGGGATCGGGAGACCCCT
GCCCAGGGACCACCGACCCACCACCGGGAGGCAAGCTGGCCAGCAACTTATCTGTGTCTGTCCGATTGTC
TAGTGTCTATGACTGATTTTATGCGCCTGCGTCGGTACTAGTTAGCTAACTAGCTCTGTATCTGGCGGAC
CCGTGGTGGAACTGACGAGTTCTGAACACCCGGCCGCAACCCTGGGAGACGTCCCAGGGACTTTGGGGGC
CGTTTTTGTGGCCCGACCTGAGGAAGGGAGTCGATGTGGAATCCGACCCCGTCAGGATATGTGGTTCTGG
TAGGAGACGAGAACCTAAAACAGTTCCCGCCTCCGTCTGAATTTTTGCTTTCGGTTTGGAACCGAAGCCG
CGCGTCTTGTCTGCTGCAGCGCTGCAGCATCGTTCTGTGTTGTCTCTGTCTGACTGTGTTTCTGTATTTG
TCTGAAAATTAGGGCCAGACTGTTACCACTCCCTTAAGTTTGACCTTAGGTCACTGGAAAGATGTCGAGC
GGATCGCTCACAACCAGTCGGTAGATGTCAAGAAGAGACGTTGGGTTACCTTCTGCTCTGCAGAATGGCC
AACCTTTAACGTCGGATGGCCGCGAGACGGCACCTTTAACCGAGACCTCATCACCCAGGTTAAGATCAAG
GTCTTTTCACCTGGCCCGCATGGACACCCAGACCAGGTCCCCTACATCGTGACCTGGGAAGCCTTGGCTT
TTGACCCCCCTCCCTGGGTCAAGCCCTTTGTACACCCTAAGCCTCCGCCTCCTCTTCCTCCATCCGCCCC
GTCTCTCCCCCTTGAACCTCCTCGTTCGACCCCGCCTCGATCCTCCCTTTATCCAGCCCTCACTCCTTCT
CTAGGCGCCGGCCGGATCCCCAGTGTGGTGGTACGTAGAATTCCCAGCACAGTGGTCGACCCTGTGGAAT
GTGTGTCAGTTAGGGTGTGGAAAGTCCCCAGGCTCCCCAGCAGGCAGAAGTATGCAAAGCATGCATCTCA
ATTAGTCAGCAACCAGGTGTGGAAAGTCCCCAGGCTCCCCAGCAGGCAGAAGTATGCAAAGCATGCATCT
CAATTAGTCAGCAACCATAGTCCCGCCCCTAACTCCGCCCATCCCGCCCCTAACTCCGCCCAGTTCCGCC
CATTCTCCGCCCCATGGCTGACTAATTTTTTTTATTTATGCAGAGGCCGAGGCCGCCTCGGCCTCTGAGC
TATTCCAGAAGTAGTGAGGAGGCTTTTTTGGAGGCCTAGGCTTTTGCAAAAAGCTGGCCGCTCTAGCGCT
ACCGGTCGCCACCATGGTGAGCAAGGGCGAGGAGCTGTTCACCGGGGTGGTGCCCATCCTGGTCGAGCTG
GACGGCGACGTAAACGGCCACAAGTTCAGCGTGTCCGGCGAGGGCGAGGGCGATGCCACCTACGGCAAGC
TGACCCTGAAGTTCATCTGCACCACCGGCAAGCTGCCCGTGCCCTGGCCCACCCTCGTGACCACCCTGAC
CTACGGCGTGCAGTGCTTCAGCCGCTACCCCGACCACATGAAGCAGCACGACTTCTTCAAGTCCGCCATG
CCCGAAGGCTACGTCCAGGAGCGCACCATCTTCTTCAAGGACGACGGCAACTACAAGACCCGCGCCGAGG
TGAAGTTCGAGGGCGACACCCTGGTGAACCGCATCGAGCTGAAGGGCATCGACTTCAAGGAGGACGGCAA
CATCCTGGGGCACAAGCTGGAGTACAACTACAACAGCCACAACGTCTATATCATGGCCGACAAGCAGAAG
AACGGCATCAAGGTGAACTTCAAGATCCGCCACAACATCGAGGACGGCAGCGTGCAGCTCGCCGACCACT
ACCAGCAGAACACCCCCATCGGCGACGGCCCCGTGCTGCTGCCCGACAACCACTACCTGAGCACCCAGTC
CGCCCTGAGCAAAGACCCCAACGAGAAGCGCGATCACATGGTCCTGCTGGAGTTCGTGACCGCCGCCGGG
ATCACTCTCGGCATGGACGAGCTGTACAAGTACTCAGATCCGCTCAGGGAAAGCTGGACTACTAAAGTGA
ACTGGATGGCCCACACAGTTCGGAAAGACTACAGATCTAAGCTGAACCCTCCTGATGAGAGTGGCCCCGG
CTGCATGAGCTGCAAGTGTGTGCTCTCCTGAGGATCGATAAAATAAAAGATTTTATTTAGTCTCCAGAAA
AAGGGGGGAATGAAAGACCCCACCTGTAGGTTTGGCAAGCTAGCTTAAGTAACGCCATTTTGCAAGGCAT
GGAAAAATACATAACTGAGAATAGAGAAGTTCAGATCAAGGTCAGGAACAGATGGAACAGCTGAATATGG
GCCAAACAGGATATCTGTGGTAAGCAGTTCCTGCCCCGGCTCAGGGCCAAGAACAGATGGAACAGCTGAA
TATGGGCCAAACAGGATATCTGTGGTAAGCAGTTCCTGCCCCGGCTCAGGGCCAAGAACAGATGGTCCCC
AGATGCGGTCCAGCCCTCAGCAGTTTCTAGAGAACCATCAGATGTTTCCAGGGTGCCCCAAGGACCTGAA
ATGACCCTGTGCCTTATTTGAACTAACCAATCAGTTCGCTTCTCGCTTCTGTTCGCGCGCTTCTGCTCCC
CGAGCTCAATAAAAGAGCCCACAACCCCTCACTCGGGGCGCCAGTCCTCCGATTGACTGAGTCGCCCGGG
TACCCGTGTATCCAATAAACCCTCTTGCAGTTGCATCCGACTTGTGGTCTCGCTGTTCCTTGGGAGGGTC
TCCTCTGAGTGATTGACTACCCGTCAGCGGGGGTCTTTCACATGCAGCATGTATCAAAATTAATTTGGTT
TTTTTTCTTAAGTATTTACATTAAATGGCCATAGTTGCATTAATGAATCGGCCAACGCGCGGGGAGAGGC
GGTTTGCGTATTGGGCGCTCTTCCGCTTCCTCGCTCACTGACTCGCTGCGCTCGGTCGTTCGGCTGCGGC
GAGCGGTATCAGCTCACTCAAAGGCGGTAATACGGTTATCCACAGAATCAGGGGATAACGCAGGAAAGAA
CATGTGAGCAAAAGGCCAGCAAAAGGCCAGGAACCGTAAAAAGGCCGCGTTGCTGGCGTTTTTCCATAGG
CTCCGCCCCCCTGACGAGCATCACAAAAATCGACGCTCAAGTCAGAGGTGGCGAAACCCGACAGGACTAT
AAAGATACCAGGCGTTTCCCCCTGGAAGCTCCCTCGTGCGCTCTCCTGTTCCGACCCTGCCGCTTACCGG
ATACCTGTCCGCCTTTCTCCCTTCGGGAAGCGTGGCGCTTTCTCATAGCTCACGCTGTAGGTATCTCAGT
TCGGTGTAGGTCGTTCGCTCCAAGCTGGGCTGTGTGCACGAACCCCCCGTTCAGCCCGACCGCTGCGCCT
TATCCGGTAACTATCGTCTTGAGTCCAACCCGGTAAGACACGACTTATCGCCACTGGCAGCAGCCACTGG
TAACAGGATTAGCAGAGCGAGGTATGTAGGCGGTGCTACAGAGTTCTTGAAGTGGTGGCCTAACTACGGC
TACACTAGAAGAACAGTATTTGGTATCTGCGCTCTGCTGAAGCCAGTTACCTTCGGAAAAAGAGTTGGTA
GCTCTTGATCCGGCAAACAAACCACCGCTGGTAGCGGTGGTTTTTTTGTTTGCAAGCAGCAGATTACGCG
CAGAAAAAAAGGATCTCAAGAAGATCCTTTGATCTTTTCTACGGGGTCTGACGCTCAGTGGAACGAAAAC
TCACGTTAAGGGATTTTGGTCATGAGATTATCAAAAAGGATCTTCACCTAGATCCTTTTGCGGCCGCAAA
TCAATCTAAAGTATATATGAGTAAACTTGGTCTGACAGTTACCAATGCTTAATCAGTGAGGCACCTATCT
CAGCGATCTGTCTATTTCGTTCATCCATAGTTGCCTGACTCCCCGTCGTGTAGATAACTACGATACGGGA
GGGCTTACCATCTGGCCCCAGTGCTGCAATGATACCGCGAGACCCACGCTCACCGGCTCCAGATTTATCA
GCAATAAACCAGCCAGCCGGAAGGGCCGAGCGCAGAAGTGGTCCTGCAACTTTATCCGCCTCCATCCAGT
CTATTAATTGTTGCCGGGAAGCTAGAGTAAGTAGTTCGCCAGTTAATAGTTTGCGCAACGTTGTTGCCAT
TGCTACAGGCATCGTGGTGTCACGCTCGTCGTTTGGTATGGCTTCATTCAGCTCCGGTTCCCAACGATCA
AGGCGAGTTACATGATCCCCCATGTTGTGCAAAAAAGCGGTTAGCTCCTTCGGTCCTCCGATCGTTGTCA
GAAGTAAGTTGGCCGCAGTGTTATCACTCATGGTTATGGCAGCACTGCATAATTCTCTTACTGTCATGCC
ATCCGTAAGATGCTTTTCTGTGACTGGTGAGTACTCAACCAAGTCATTCTGAGAATAGTGTATGCGGCGA
CCGAGTTGCTCTTGCCCGGCGTCAATACGGGATAATACCGCGCCACATAGCAGAACTTTAAAAGTGCTCA
TCATTGGAAAACGTTCTTCGGGGCGAAAACTCTCAAGGATCTTACCGCTGTTGAGATCCAGTTCGATGTA
ACCCACTCGTGCACCCAACTGATCTTCAGCATCTTTTACTTTCACCAGCGTTTCTGGGTGAGCAAAAACA
GGAAGGCAAAATGCCGCAAAAAAGGGAATAAGGGCGACACGGAAATGTTGAATACTCATACTCTTCCTTT
TTCAATATTATTGAAGCATTTATCAGGGTTATTGTCTCATGAGCGGATACATATTTGAATGTATTTAGAA
AAATAAACAAATAGGGGTTCCGCGCACATTTCCCCGAAAAGTGCCACCTGCAGCCTGAATATGGGC
