>Addgene plasmid #21836 | pBABE | addgene partial sequence | sequence record 27611 | 21836 with pBABE-5
GTGGTGGTACGTAGGAATTCGCCAGCACAGTGGTCGACCCTGTGGAATGTGTGTCAGTTAGGGTGTGGAA
AGTCCCCAGGCTCCCCAGCAGGCAGAAGTATGCAAAGCATGCATCTCAATTAGTCAGCAACCAGGTGTGG
AAAGTCCCCAGGCTCCCCAGCAGGCAGAAGTATGCAAAGCATGCATCTCAATTAGTCAGCAACCATAGTC
CCGCCCCTAACTCCGCCCATCCCGCCCCTAACTCCGCCCAGTTCCGCCCATTCTCCGCCCCATGGCTGAC
TAATTTTTTTTATTTATGCAGAGGCCGAGGCCGCCTCGGCCTCTGAGCTATTCCAGAAGTAGTGAGGAGG
CTTTTTTGGAGGCCTAGGCTTTTGCAAAAAGCTGGCCGCTCTAGCGCTACCGGTCGCCACCATGGTGAGC
AAGGGCGAGGAGCTGTTCACCGGGGTGGTGCCCATCCTGGTCGAGCTGGACGGCGACGTAAACGGCCACA
AGTTCAGCGTGTCCGGCGAGGGCGAGGGCGATGCCACCTACGGCAAGCTGACCCTGAAGTTCATCTGCAC
CACCGGCAAGCTGCCCGTGCCCTGGCCCACCCTCGTGACCACCCTGACCTACGGCGTGCAGTGCTTCAGC
CGCTACCCCGACCACATGAAGCAGCACGACTTCTTCAAGTCCGCCATGCCCGANNGCTACGTCCAGGANC
GCACCATCTTCTTCNNGGACGACGGCANCTACAAGACCCGCGCCGANGTGAAGTTCGAGGGCGACNNCCT
GG
